Addgene plasmid #38067: pFRT/TO/HIS/FLAG/HA-HNRNPR
Depositing lab: Markus Landthaler. Depositing organization: Max-Delbrueck-Centrum fuer Molekulare Medizin (MDC). Publication: The mRNA-Bound Proteome and Its Global Occupancy Profile on Protein-Coding Transcripts. Baltz AG, Munschauer M, Schwanhausser B, Vasile A, Murakawa Y, Schueler M, Youngs N, Penfold-Brown D, Drew K, Milek M, Wyler E, Bonneau R, Selbach M, Dieterich C, Landthaler M. Mol Cell. 2012 Jun 8;46(5):674-90. 10.1016/j.molcel.2012.05.021 PubMed 22681889.
Backbone
  Vector backbone: pFRT/TO/HIS/FLAG/HA-DEST
  Backbone size w/o insert (bp): 5538
  Total vector size (bp): 7449
  Vector type: Mammalian Expression
  Selectable markers: Hygromycin
Growth in bacteria
  Bacterial resistance: Ampicillin, 100 μg/mL
  Growth temperature: 37°C
  Growth strain: DH5alpha
  Copy number: Unknown
Gene/Insert
  Gene/Insert name: HNRNPR heterogeneous nuclear ribonucleoprotein R (alt name: HNRPR; hnRNP R; hnRNP-R)
  Species: H. sapiens (human)
  Insert size (bp): 1911
  GenBank ID: NM_001102398.1
  Entrez Gene: HNRNPR (a.k.a. HNRPR, NEDDFSB, hnRNP-R)
  Tag / fusion protein: His (N terminal on backbone); FLAG (N terminal on backbone); HA (N terminal on backbone)
  Cloning method: Gateway Cloning
  Sequencing primers: 5′ CMV-F; 3′ BGH-rev
Terms and licenses: Academic/Nonprofit Terms; Industry Terms: Not Available to Industry
How to cite: pFRT/TO/HIS/FLAG/HA-HNRNPR was a gift from Markus Landthaler (Addgene plasmid # 38067 ; http://n2t.net/addgene:38067 ; RRID:Addgene_38067)
