[The description below was written by a language model from this plasmid's Addgene catalogue record and pLannotate feature annotations shown in this document.]
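Description:
pFRT/TO/HIS/FLAG/HA-HNRNPR is a 7.4 kb mammalian expression plasmid made by Gateway recombination of the human HNRNPR coding sequence (about 1.9 kb) into the pFRT/TO/HIS/FLAG/HA-DEST destination vector. It is propagated in E. coli through a high-copy ColE1/pUC-type origin and selected with ampicillin (AmpR). Small lac promoter/operator, f1 ori and bom fragments are backbone remnants.

Expression is driven by the CMV immediate-early enhancer and promoter. Two short tet operator matches lie directly downstream of the promoter, which the annotation software labels as fragments of PLtetO-1. This CMV/TetO arrangement makes transcription repressible by Tet repressor and inducible with tetracycline or doxycycline in cells that express the repressor. The reading frame begins with backbone-encoded N-terminal His, FLAG and HA tags. The feature table detects only the His and FLAG tags, but the catalogue lists HA as well. The tags run through attB1 into HNRNPR, a heterogeneous nuclear ribonucleoprotein involved in pre-mRNA processing. The cassette ends at attB2 and a bGH polyadenylation signal. The region after the insert also contains a duplicated attB2/V5 segment, and the record does not indicate whether it is translated.

Downstream, an FRT site sits directly before a hygromycin resistance gene with an SV40 poly(A) signal, and no complete promoter is annotated for that gene. This layout is characteristic of Flp-mediated integration systems. Recombination into a genomic FRT acceptor locus places HygR behind a resident promoter, so hygromycin selects for single-copy, site-specific integrants. The construct therefore suits isogenic stable cell lines with inducible, epitope-tagged HNRNPR. The associated publication concerns the mRNA-bound proteome, so likely uses include affinity purification and RNA–protein crosslinking studies.
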