Features (pLannotate 1.2.2; 28 found; start..end, strand, type, name):
      1..380     +  enhancer       CMV enhancer: human cytomegalovirus immediate early enhancer
    381..584     +  promoter       CMV promoter: human cytomegalovirus (CMV) immediate early promoter
    586..605     +  promoter       PLtetO-1 promoter (fragment): modified phage lambda PL promoter with tet operator sites (Lutz and Bujard, 1997)
    607..626     +  promoter       PLtetO-1 promoter (fragment): modified phage lambda PL promoter with tet operator sites (Lutz and Bujard, 1997)
    634..667     +  promoter       TRE3GV promoter (fragment): 3rd-generation Tet-responsive promoter that can be activated by binding of Tet-On® 3G, optimized for retroviral and lentiviral vectors
    759..782     +  CDS            9xHis (fragment): 9xHis affinity tag
    789..809     +  CDS            FLAG (fragment): FLAG® epitope tag, followed by an enterokinase cleavage site
    852..876     +  protein_bind   attB1: mutant version of attB; recombination site for the Gateway® BP reaction BP Clonase™
    882..2789    +  CDS            HNRNPR: HNRPR_HUMAN - Also known as HNRPR. Experimental evidence at protein level: Swiss-Prot protein existence level 1. Component of ribonucleosomes, which are complexes of at least 20 other different heterogeneous nuclear ribonucleoproteins (hnRNP). hnRNP play an important role in processing of precursor mRNA in the nucleus. From Homo sapiens (Human).
   2794..2818    -  protein_bind   attB2: mutant version of attB; recombination site for the Gateway® BP reaction BP Clonase™
   2871..2912    +  CDS            V5 tag: epitope tag from simian virus 5
   2969..2993    -  protein_bind   attB2: mutant version of attB; recombination site for the Gateway® BP reaction BP Clonase™
   3046..3087    +  CDS            V5 tag: epitope tag from simian virus 5
   3173..3397    +  polyA_signal   bGH poly(A) signal: bovine growth hormone polyadenylation signal
   3401..3422    +  promoter       SV40 promoter (fragment): SV40 enhancer and early promoter
   3443..3676    +  rep_origin     f1 ori (fragment) (sequence partly withheld): f1 bacteriophage origin of replication; arrow indicates direction of (+) strand synthesis
   3681..3728    +  protein_bind   FRT: FLP-mediated recombination occurs in the 8-bp core sequence TCTAGAAA (Turan and Bode, 2011). FLP recombinase from the Saccharomyces cerevisiae 2μ plasmid
   3736..4758    +  CDS            HygR: aminoglycoside phosphotransferase from E. coli; aph(4)-Ia; confers resistance to hygromycin
   4768..4893    +  CDS            ble (fragment): BLE_KLEPN - Experimental evidence at protein level: Swiss-Prot protein existence level 1. Binding protein with a strong affinity to the bleomycin family of antibiotics. Binds to CL990; an antimitotic-antibiotic compound. From Klebsiella pneumoniae.
   4888..5009    +  polyA_signal   SV40 poly(A) signal: SV40 polyadenylation signal
   5082..5098    -  protein_bind   lac operator: The lac repressor binds to the lac operator to inhibit transcription in E. coli. This inhibition can be relieved by adding lactose or isopropyl-β-D-thiogalactopyranoside (IPTG). lac repressor encoded by lacI
   5106..5136    -  promoter       lac promoter: promoter for the E. coli lac operon
   5151..5172    -  protein_bind   CAP binding site: CAP binding activates transcription in the presence of cAMP. E. coli catabolite activator protein
   5185..5277    -  CDS            lacI (fragment): lac repressor; lacI; The lac repressor binds to the lac operator to inhibit transcription in E. coli. This inhibition can be relieved by adding lactose or isopropyl-β-D-thiogalactopyranoside (IPTG).
   5460..6048    -  rep_origin     ori: high-copy-number ColE1/pMB1/pBR322/pUC origin of replication
   6219..7079    -  CDS            AmpR: β-lactamase; bla; confers resistance to ampicillin, carbenicillin, and related antibiotics
   7080..7184    -  promoter       AmpR promoter: bla
   7243..7295    -  misc_feature   bom (fragment): basis of mobility region from pBR322
>Addgene plasmid #38067 | pFRT/TO/HIS/FLAG/HA-HNRNPR | addgene full sequence | sequence record 326090 | Addgene NGS Result
GACATTGATTATTGACTAGTTATTAATAGTAATCAATTACGGGGTCATTAGTTCATAGCCCATATATGGA
GTTCCGCGTTACATAACTTACGGTAAATGGCCCGCCTGGCTGACCGCCCAACGACCCCCGCCCATTGACG
TCAATAATGACGTATGTTCCCATAGTAACGCCAATAGGGACTTTCCATTGACGTCAATGGGTGGAGTATT
TACGGTAAACTGCCCACTTGGCAGTACATCAAGTGTATCATATGCCAAGTACGCCCCCTATTGACGTCAA
TGACGGTAAATGGCCCGCCTGGCATTATGCCCAGTACATGACCTTATGGGACTTTCCTACTTGGCAGTAC
ATCTACGTATTAGTCATCGCTATTACCATGGTGATGCGGTTTTGGCAGTACATCAATGGGCGTGGATAGC
GGTTTGACTCACGGGGATTTCCAAGTCTCCACCCCATTGACGTCAATGGGAGTTTGTTTTGGCACCAAAA
TCAACGGGACTTTCCAAAATGTCGTAACAACTCCGCCCCATTGACGCAAATGGGCGGTAGGCGTGTACGG
TGGGAGGTCTATATAAGCAGAGCTCTCCCTATCAGTGATAGAGATCTCCCTATCAGTGATAGAGATCGTC
GACGAGCTCGTTTAGTGAACCGTCAGATCGCCTGGAGACGCCATCCACGCTGTTTTGACCTCCATAGAAG
ACACCGGGACCGATCCAGCCTCCGGACTCTAGCGTTTAAACTTAAGCTTGGTACCATGCACCACCACCAC
CACCACCACCACATGGACTACAAGGACGACGATGACAAGTACCCTTATGACGTGCCCGATTACGCTTTGA
ACCAGATATCAACAAGTTTGTACAAAAAAGCAGGCTCCACCATGGCTAATCAGGTGAATGGTAATGCGGT
ACAGTTAAAAGAAGAGGAAGAACCAATGGATACTTCCAGTGTAACTCACACAGAACACTACAAGACACTG
ATAGAGGCAGGCCTCCCACAGAAGGTGGCAGAAAGACTTGATGAAATATTTCAGACAGGATTGGTAGCTT
ATGTCGATCTTGATGAAAGAGCAATTGATGCTCTCAGGGAATTTAATGAAGAAGGAGCTCTGTCTGTACT
ACAGCAGTTCAAGGAAAGTGACTTATCACATGTTCAGAACAAAAGTGCATTTTTATGTGGAGTTATGAAG
ACCTACAGGCAGAGAGAGAAACAGGGGAGCAAGGTGCAAGAGTCCACAAAGGGACCTGATGAAGCGAAGA
TCAAGGCCTTGCTTGAGAGAACTGGTTATACTCTGGATGTAACCACAGGACAGAGGAAGTATGGTGGTCC
TCCACCAGACAGTGTGTACTCTGGCGTGCAACCTGGAATTGGAACGGAGGTATTTGTAGGCAAAATACCA
AGGGATTTATATGAGGATGAGTTGGTGCCCCTTTTTGAGAAGGCCGGACCCATTTGGGATCTACGTCTTA
TGATGGATCCACTGTCCGGTCAGAATAGAGGGTATGCATTTATCACCTTCTGTGGAAAGGAAGCTGCACA
GGAAGCCGTGAAACTGTGTGACAGCTATGAAATTCGCCCTGGTAAACACCTTGGAGTGTGCATTTCTGTG
GCAAACAACAGACTTTTTGTTGGATCCATTCCGAAGAATAAGACTAAAGAAAACATTTTGGAAGAATTCA
GTAAAGTCACAGGTTTAACAGAGGGTTTGGTGGACGTTATTCTCTATCATCAACCCGATGACAAAAAGAA
GAATCGGGGGTTCTGCTTCCTTGAATATGAGGATCACAAGTCAGCAGCACAAGCCAGACGCCGGCTGATG
AGTGGAAAAGTAAAAGTGTGGGGAAATGTAGTTACAGTTGAATGGGCTGACCCTGTGGAAGAACCAGATC
CAGAAGTCATGGCTAAGGTAAAAGTTTTGTTTGTGAGAAACTTGGCTACTACGGTGACAGAAGAAATATT
GGAAAAGTCATTTTCTGAATTTGGAAAACTCGAAAGAGTAAAGAAGTTGAAAGATTATGCATTTGTTCAT
TTTGAAGACAGAGGAGCAGCTGTTAAGGCTATGGATGAAATGAATGGCAAAGAAATAGAAGGGGAAGAAA
TTGAAATAGTCTTAGCCAAGCCACCAGACAAGAAAAGGAAAGAGCGCCAAGCTGCTAGACAGGCCTCCAG
AAGCACTGCGTATGAAGATTATTACTACCACCCTCCTCCTCGCATGCCACCTCCAATTAGAGGTCGGGGT
CGTGGTGGGGGGAGAGGTGGATATGGCTACCCTCCAGATTACTACGGCTATGAAGATTACTATGATGATT
ACTATGGTTATGATTATCACGACTATCGTGGAGGCTATGAAGATCCCTACTACGGCTATGATGATGGCTA
TGCAGTAAGAGGAAGAGGAGGAGGAAGGGGAGGGCGAGGTGCTCCACCACCACCAAGGGGGAGGGGAGCA
CCACCTCCAAGAGGTAGAGCTGGCTATTCACAGAGGGGGGCACCTTTGGGACCACCAAGAGGCTCTAGGG
GTGGCAGAGGGGGTCCTGCTCAACAGCAGAGAGGCCGTGGTTCCCGTGGATCTCGGGGCAATCGTGGGGG
CAATGTAGGAGGCAAGAGAAAGGCAGATGGGTACAACCAGCCTGATTCCAAGCGTCGTCAGACCAACAAC
CAACAGAACTGGGGTTCCCAACCCATCGCTCAGCAGCCGCTTCAGCAAGGTGGTGACTATTCTGGTAACT
ATGGTTACAATAATGACAACCAGGAATTTTATCAGGATACTTATGGGCAACAGTGGAAGTAGGACCCAGC
TTTCTTGTACAAAGTGGTTGATATCCAGCACAGTGGCGGCCGCTCAAGTCTAGAGGGCCCGCGGTTCGAA
GGTAAGCCTATCCCTAACCCTCTCCTCGGTCTCGATTCTACGCGTACCTGATCCGCGGCCGCATAGATAA
CTGATCCAGTGTGCCTCGAGATATCTAGACCCAGCTTTCTTGTACAAAGTGGTTGATATCCAGCACAGTG
GCGGCCGCTCAAGTCTAGAGGGCCCGCGGTTCGAAGGTAAGCCTATCCCTAACCCTCTCCTCGGTCTCGA
TTCTACGCGTACCTGATCCGCGGCCGCATAGATAACTGATCCAGTGTGCCTCGAGTCTAGAGGGCCCGTT
TAAACCCGCTGATCAGCCTCGACTGTGCCTTCTAGTTGCCAGCCATCTGTTGTTTGCCCCTCCCCCGTGC
CTTCCTTGACCCTGGAAGGTGCCACTCCCACTGTCCTTTCCTAATAAAATGAGGAAATTGCATCGCATTG
TCTGAGTAGGTGTCATTCTATTCTGGGGGGTGGGGTGGGGCAGGACAGCAAGGGGGAGGATTGGGAAGAC
AATAGCAGGCATGCTGGGGATGCGGTGGGCTCTATGGCTTCTGAGGCGGAAAGAACCAGCTGGGGCTCTA
GGGGGTATCCCC
[124 nt withheld, positions 3443-3566]
C
[91 nt withheld, positions 3568-3658]
AGGGTGATGGTTCACGTACCTAGAAGTTCCTATTCCGAAGTTCCTATTCTCTAGAAAGTATAGGAACTTC
CTTGGCCAAAAAGCCTGAACTCACCGCGACGTCTGTCGAGAAGTTTCTGATCGAAAAGTTCGACAGCGTC
TCCGACCTGATGCAGCTCTCGGAGGGCGAAGAATCTCGTGCTTTCAGCTTCGATGTAGGAGGGCGTGGAT
ATGTCCTGCGGGTAAATAGCTGCGCCGATGGTTTCTACAAAGATCGTTATGTTTATCGGCACTTTGCATC
GGCCGCGCTCCCGATTCCGGAAGTGCTTGACATTGGGGAATTCAGCGAGAGCCTGACCTATTGCATCTCC
CGCCGTGCACAGGGTGTCACGTTGCAAGACCTGCCTGAAACCGAACTGCCCGCTGTTCTGCAGCCGGTCG
CGGAGGCCATGGATGCGATCGCTGCGGCCGATCTTAGCCAGACGAGCGGGTTCGGCCCATTCGGACCGCA
AGGAATCGGTCAATACACTACATGGCGTGATTTCATATGCGCGATTGCTGATCCCCATGTGTATCACTGG
CAAACTGTGATGGACGACACCGTCAGTGCGTCCGTCGCGCAGGCTCTCGATGAGCTGATGCTTTGGGCCG
AGGACTGCCCCGAAGTCCGGCACCTCGTGCACGCGGATTTCGGCTCCAACAATGTCCTGACGGACAATGG
CCGCATAACAGCGGTCATTGACTGGAGCGAGGCGATGTTCGGGGATTCCCAATACGAGGTCGCCAACATC
TTCTTCTGGAGGCCGTGGTTGGCTTGTATGGAGCAGCAGACGCGCTACTTCGAGCGGAGGCATCCGGAGC
TTGCAGGATCGCCGCGGCTCCGGGCGTATATGCTCCGCATTGGTCTTGACCAACTCTATCAGAGCTTGGT
TGACGGCAATTTCGATGATGCAGCTTGGGCGCAGGGTCGATGCGACGCAATCGTCCGATCCGGAGCCGGG
ACTGTCGGGCGTACACAAATCGCCCGCAGAAGCGCGGCCGTCTGGACCGATGGCTGTGTAGAAGTACTCG
CCGATAGTGGAAACCGACGCCCCAGCACTCGTCCGAGGGCAAAGGAATAGCACGTACTACGAGATTTCGA
TTCCACCGCCGCCTTCTATGAAAGGTTGGGCTTCGGAATCGTTTTCCGGGACGCCGGCTGGATGATCCTC
CAGCGCGGGGATCTCATGCTGGAGTTCTTCGCCCACCCCAACTTGTTTATTGCAGCTTATAATGGTTACA
AATAAAGCAATAGCATCACAAATTTCACAAATAAAGCATTTTTTTCACTGCATTCTAGTTGTGGTTTGTC
CAAACTCATCAATGTATCTTATCATGTCTGTATACCGTCGACCTCTAGCTAGAGCTTGGCGTAATCATGG
TCATAGCTGTTTCCTGTGTGAAATTGTTATCCGCTCACAATTCCACACAACATACGAGCCGGAAGCATAA
AGTGTAAAGCCTGGGGTGCCTAATGAGTGAGCTAACTCACATTAATTGCGTTGCGCTCACTGCCCGCTTT
CCAGTCGGGAAACCTGTCGTGCCAGCTGCATTAATGAATCGGCCAACGCGCGGGGAGAGGCGGTTTGCGT
ATTGGGCGCTCTTCCGCTTCCTCGCTCACTGACTCGCTGCGCTCGGTCGTTCGGCTGCGGCGAGCGGTAT
CAGCTCACTCAAAGGCGGTAATACGGTTATCCACAGAATCAGGGGATAACGCAGGAAAGAACATGTGAGC
AAAAGGCCAGCAAAAGGCCAGGAACCGTAAAAAGGCCGCGTTGCTGGCGTTTTTCCATAGGCTCCGCCCC
CCTGACGAGCATCACAAAAATCGACGCTCAAGTCAGAGGTGGCGAAACCCGACAGGACTATAAAGATACC
AGGCGTTTCCCCCTGGAAGCTCCCTCGTGCGCTCTCCTGTTCCGACCCTGCCGCTTACCGGATACCTGTC
CGCCTTTCTCCCTTCGGGAAGCGTGGCGCTTTCTCATAGCTCACGCTGTAGGTATCTCAGTTCGGTGTAG
GTCGTTCGCTCCAAGCTGGGCTGTGTGCACGAACCCCCCGTTCAGCCCGACCGCTGCGCCTTATCCGGTA
ACTATCGTCTTGAGTCCAACCCGGTAAGACACGACTTATCGCCACTGGCAGCAGCCACTGGTAACAGGAT
TAGCAGAGCGAGGTATGTAGGCGGTGCTACAGAGTTCTTGAAGTGGTGGCCTAACTACGGCTACACTAGA
AGAACAGTATTTGGTATCTGCGCTCTGCTGAAGCCAGTTACCTTCGGAAAAAGAGTTGGTAGCTCTTGAT
CCGGCAAACAAACCACCGCTGGTAGCGGTGGTTTTTTTGTTTGCAAGCAGCAGATTACGCGCAGAAAAAA
AGGATCTCAAGAAGATCCTTTGATCTTTTCTACGGGGTCTGACGCTCAGTGGAACGAAAACTCACGTTAA
GGGATTTTGGTCATGAGATTATCAAAAAGGATCTTCACCTAGATCCTTTTAAATTAAAAATGAAGTTTTA
AATCAATCTAAAGTATATATGAGTAAACTTGGTCTGACAGTTACCAATGCTTAATCAGTGAGGCACCTAT
CTCAGCGATCTGTCTATTTCGTTCATCCATAGTTGCCTGACTCCCCGTCGTGTAGATAACTACGATACGG
GAGGGCTTACCATCTGGCCCCAGTGCTGCAATGATACCGCGAGACCCACGCTCACCGGCTCCAGATTTAT
CAGCAATAAACCAGCCAGCCGGAAGGGCCGAGCGCAGAAGTGGTCCTGCAACTTTATCCGCCTCCATCCA
GTCTATTAATTGTTGCCGGGAAGCTAGAGTAAGTAGTTCGCCAGTTAATAGTTTGCGCAACGTTGTTGCC
ATTGCTACAGGCATCGTGGTGTCACGCTCGTCGTTTGGTATGGCTTCATTCAGCTCCGGTTCCCAACGAT
CAAGGCGAGTTACATGATCCCCCATGTTGTGCAAAAAAGCGGTTAGCTCCTTCGGTCCTCCGATCGTTGT
CAGAAGTAAGTTGGCCGCAGTGTTATCACTCATGGTTATGGCAGCACTGCATAATTCTCTTACTGTCATG
CCATCCGTAAGATGCTTTTCTGTGACTGGTGAGTACTCAACCAAGTCATTCTGAGAATAGTGTATGCGGC
GACCGAGTTGCTCTTGCCCGGCGTCAATACGGGATAATACCGCGCCACATAGCAGAACTTTAAAAGTGCT
CATCATTGGAAAACGTTCTTCGGGGCGAAAACTCTCAAGGATCTTACCGCTGTTGAGATCCAGTTCGATG
TAACCCACTCGTGCACCCAACTGATCTTCAGCATCTTTTACTTTCACCAGCGTTTCTGGGTGAGCAAAAA
CAGGAAGGCAAAATGCCGCAAAAAAGGGAATAAGGGCGACACGGAAATGTTGAATACTCATACTCTTCCT
TTTTCAATATTATTGAAGCATTTATCAGGGTTATTGTCTCATGAGCGGATACATATTTGAATGTATTTAG
AAAAATAAACAAATAGGGGTTCCGCGCACATTTCCCCGAAAAGTGCCACCTGACGTCGACGGATCGGGAG
ATCTCCCGATCCCCTATGGTGCACTCTCAGTACAATCTGCTCTGATGCCGCATAGTTAAGCCAGTATCTG
CTCCCTGCTTGTGTGTTGGAGGTCGCTGAGTAGTGCGCGAGCAAAATTTAAGCTACAACAAGGCAAGGCT
TGACCGACAATTGCATGAAGAATCTGCTTAGGGTTAGGCGTTTTGCGCTGCTTCGCGATGTACGGGCCAG
ATATACGCGTT
