>Addgene plasmid #38067 | pFRT/TO/HIS/FLAG/HA-HNRNPR | addgene partial sequence | sequence record 56436 | CMV-F 5'-CGCAAATGGGCGGTAGGCGTG-3'
GAGCTCTCCCTATCAGTGATAGAGATCTCCCTATCAGTGATAGAGATCGTCGACGAGCTCGTTTAGTGAA
CCGTCAGATCGCCTGGAGACGCCATCCACGCTGTTTTGACCTCCATAGAAGACACCGGGACCGATCCAGC
CTCCGGACTCTAGCGTTTAAACTTAAGCTTGGTACCATGCACCACCACCACCACCACCACCACATGGACT
ACAAGGACGACGATGACAAGTACCCTTATGACGTGCCCGATTACGCTTTGAACCAGATATCAACAAGTTT
GTACAAAAAAGCAGGCTCCACCATGGCTAATCAGGTGAATGGTAATGCGGTACAGTTAAAAGAAGAGGAA
GAACCAATGGATACTTCCAGTGTAACTCACACAGAACACTACAAGACACTGATAGAGGCAGGCCTCCCAC
AGAAGGTGGCAGAAAGACTTGATGAAATATTTCAGACAGGATTGGTAGCTTATGTCGATCTTGATGAAAG
AGCAATTGATGCTCTCAGGGAATTTAATGAAGAAGGAGCTCTGTCTGTACTACAGCAGTTCAAGGAAAGT
GACTTATCACATGTTCAGAACAAAAGTGCATTTTTATGTGGAGTTATGAAGACCTACAGGCAGAGAGAGA
AACAGGGGAGCAAGGTGCAAGAGTCCACAAAGGGACCTGATGAAGCGAAGATCAAGGCCTTGCTTGAGAG
AACTGGTTATACTCTGGATGTAACCACAGGACAGAGGAAGTATGGTGGTCCTCCACCAGACAGTGTGTAC
TCTGGCGTGCAACCTGGAATTGGAACGGAGGTATTTGTAGGCAAAATACCAAGGGATTTATATGAGGATG
AGTTGGTGCCCCTTTTTGAGAA
